Addgene plasmid #141066: pRATIO1112
Purpose: (Empty Backbone) Gateway cloning compatible dual fluorescent ratiometric binary vector
Depositing lab: David Nelson. Depositing organization: University of California, Riverside. Publication: A series of dual-reporter vectors for ratiometric analysis of protein abundance in plants. Khosla A, Rodriguez-Furlan C, Kapoor S, Van Norman JM, Nelson DC. Plant Direct. 2020 Jun 21;4(6):e00231. doi: 10.1002/pld3.231. eCollection 2020 Jun. PubMed 32582876.
Backbone
  Vector backbone: pGWB402
  Backbone manufacturer: Tsuyoshi Nakagawa
  Backbone size (bp): 11000
  Vector type: Plant Expression
  Promoter: CaMV 35S promoter
  Selectable markers: Kanamycin
  Tag / fusion protein: mScarlet-I (C terminal on insert); mVenus (C terminal on insert)
Growth in bacteria
  Bacterial resistance: Chloramphenicol and Spectinomycin, 25 & 50 μg/mL
  Growth temperature: 37°C
  Growth strain: ccdB Survival
  Copy number: High Copy
Gene/Insert
  Cloning method: Gateway Cloning
Terms and licenses: Academic/Nonprofit Terms; Industry Terms: Not Available to Industry
Depositor comments: Please visit https://www.biorxiv.org/content/10.1101/2020.02.10.939363v1 for bioRxiv preprint.
How to cite: pRATIO1112 was a gift from David Nelson (Addgene plasmid # 141066 ; http://n2t.net/addgene:141066 ; RRID:Addgene_141066)
