[The description below was written by a language model from this plasmid's Addgene catalogue record and pLannotate feature annotations shown in this document.]
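Description:
pRATIO1112 is an empty Gateway destination vector for plant expression, built on the pGWB402 binary backbone and intended for Agrobacterium-mediated T-DNA delivery. It carries a ColE1/pMB1-type high-copy origin with a bom site for propagation in E. coli, plus the pVS1 oriV, RepA and StaA functions that support replication and stable maintenance in Agrobacterium. Bacterial selection is by spectinomycin (aadA on the backbone) together with chloramphenicol. The chloramphenicol marker lies inside the Gateway cassette beside the ccdB toxin gene, which is why the unrecombined plasmid must be kept in a ccdB-tolerant strain. Between the left and right T-DNA borders, a NOS promoter–nptII–NOS terminator unit provides kanamycin selection of transformed plants.

The expression cassette is driven by the CaMV 35S promoter, which is followed by an annotated SV40 nuclear localization signal and then the attR1–CmR–ccdB–attR2 cassette. Downstream of the cassette come mScarlet-I, a Venus-type yellow fluorescent protein (recorded as mVenus) and a NOS terminator. An LR reaction replaces the counter-selectable cassette with a gene of interest, so that the gene sits upstream of mScarlet-I as a C-terminal fusion. The yellow protein is encoded on the same transcript and acts as the reference reporter. About 100 bp of unannotated sequence separates the two fluorescent protein genes, and the record does not say what lies there or how the reporters are expressed as separate proteins. It also does not explain the role of the NLS.

According to the stated purpose and the associated publication, the vector is used for ratiometric measurement of protein abundance in plants. The red signal from the target fusion is normalized to the yellow signal, which corrects for differences in transformation or expression level.
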