Features (pLannotate 1.2.2; 35 found; start..end, strand, type, name):
      1..342     +  promoter       CaMV 35S promoter: strong constitutive promoter from cauliflower mosaic virus
    364..384     +  CDS            SV40 NLS: nuclear localization signal of SV40 (simian virus 40) large T antigen
    400..524     +  protein_bind   attR1: mutant version of attR; recombination site for the Gateway® LR reaction LR Clonase™
    561..591     +  promoter       lac UV5 promoter: E. coli lac promoter with an "up" mutation
    616..644     +  promoter       cat promoter (fragment): promoter of the E. coli cat gene encoding chloramphenicol acetyltransferase
    645..1304    +  CDS            CmR: chloramphenicol acetyltransferase; cat; confers resistance to chloramphenicol
   1483..1641    +  CDS            ccdA (fragment): CCDA_ECO57 - Also known as H, letA. Experimental evidence at protein level: Swiss-Prot protein existence level 1. Antitoxin component of a type II toxin-antitoxin (TA) system which inhibits the post-segregational killing (PSK) of plasmid-free cells, also referred to as a plasmid addiction system. Binds to and blocks the activity of CcdB; will also remove bound CcdB protein from the CcdB-GyrA complex by forming a CcdA-CcdB complex, a process termed rejuvenation. Functions as a transcriptional corepressor for the ccdAB operon, repression also requires CcdB (By similarity). From Escherichia coli
   1646..1948    +  CDS            ccdB: CCDB_ECOLI - Also known as G, letB, letD. Experimental evidence at protein level: Swiss-Prot protein existence level 1. Toxic component of a type II toxin-antitoxin (TA) system, functioning in plasmid maintainence. Responsible for the post- segregational killing (PSK) of plasmid-free cells, also referred to as a plasmid addiction system. Half-life of over 2 hours. Cell killing by CcdB is accompanied by filamentation, defects in chromosome and plasmid segregation, defects in cell division, formation of anucleate cells, decreased DNA synthesis and plasmid loss. Interferes with the activity of DN
   1992..2116    -  protein_bind   attR2: mutant version of attR; recombination site for the Gateway® LR reaction LR Clonase™
   2124..2819    +  CDS            mScarlet-I: mScarlet-I is a basic (constitutively fluorescent) red fluorescent protein published in 2016, derived from synthetic construct. It is reported to be a rapidly-maturing monomer with moderate acid sensitivity.
   2922..3635    +  CDS            Venus: Venus is a basic (constitutively fluorescent) yellow fluorescent protein published in 2002, derived from Aequorea victoria. It is reported to be a rapidly-maturing weak dimer with moderate acid sensitivity.
   3670..3922    +  terminator     NOS terminator: nopaline synthase terminator and poly(A) signal
   3993..4015    -  protein_bind   lac operator (fragment): The lac repressor binds to the lac operator to inhibit transcription in E. coli. This inhibition can be relieved by adding lactose or isopropyl-β-D-thiogalactopyranoside (IPTG). lac repressor encoded by lacI
   4019..4049    -  promoter       lac promoter: promoter for the E. coli lac operon
   4064..4085    -  protein_bind   CAP binding site: CAP binding activates transcription in the presence of cAMP. E. coli catabolite activator protein
   4119..4371    -  terminator     NOS terminator: nopaline synthase terminator and poly(A) signal
   4378..4584    -  CDS            ocd (fragment): OCD_AGRFC - Experimental evidence at protein level: Swiss-Prot protein existence level 1. Catalyzes the conversion of L-ornithine into L-proline with release of ammonia. Is involved in the utilization of nopaline, a catabolic pathway that proceeds through L-arginine and L-ornithine to L-proline. Nopaline is a predominant opine in plant cells transformed with Ti plasmid pTiC58. From Agrobacterium fabrum (strain C58 / ATCC 33970) (Agrobacterium tumefaciens (strain C58)).
   4591..4740    -  CDS            ble (fragment): BLE_KLEPN - Experimental evidence at protein level: Swiss-Prot protein existence level 1. Binding protein with a strong affinity to the bleomycin family of antibiotics. Binds to CL990; an antimitotic-antibiotic compound. From Klebsiella pneumoniae.
   4761..5555    -  CDS            NeoR/KanR: aminoglycoside phosphotransferase from Tn5; aph(3')-II (or nptII); confers resistance to neomycin, kanamycin, and G418 (Geneticin®)
   5576..5759    -  promoter       NOS promoter: nopaline synthase promoter NOS promoter
   5965..5989    -  misc_feature   LB T-DNA repeat: left border repeat from nopaline C58 T-DNA
   6248..6271    +  promoter       Pc promoter (fragment): intI1 (promoter lies within the coding sequence); class 1 integron promoter
   6447..6503    +  CDS            GmR (fragment): gentamycin acetyltransferase; aacC1; confers resistance to gentamycin
   6514..7301    +  CDS            SmR (fragment): aminoglycoside adenylyltransferase (Murphy, 1985); aadA; confers resistance to spectinomycin and streptomycin
   7547..8135    +  rep_origin     ori: high-copy-number ColE1/pMB1/pBR322/pUC origin of replication
   8321..8461    -  misc_feature   bom: basis of mobility region from pBR322
   8563..8602    -  CDS            rop (fragment): Rop protein, which maintains plasmids at low copy number; rop
   8805..8999    -  rep_origin     pVS1 oriV: origin of replication for the Pseudomonas plasmid pVS1 (Heeb et al., 2000)
   9065..10138   -  CDS            pVS1 RepA: replication protein from the Pseudomonas plasmid pVS1 (Heeb et al., 2000)
  10567..11196   -  CDS            pVS1 StaA: stability protein from the Pseudomonas plasmid pVS1 (Heeb et al., 2000)
  11756..12157   -  CDS            Y4CG_SINFN (fragment): Protein inferred from homology: Swiss-Prot protein existence level 3. From Sinorhizobium fredii (strain NBRC 101917 / NGR234).
  12497..12521   -  misc_feature   RB T-DNA repeat: right border repeat from nopaline C58 T-DNA
  12587..12741   -  CDS            lacZα (fragment): LacZα fragment of β-galactosidase; lacZ fragment
  12744..12764   -  misc_feature   MCS (fragment): pUC18/19 multiple cloning site
  12770..13252   +  CDS            IBMP_CAMVB (fragment): Experimental evidence at protein level: Swiss-Prot protein existence level 1. Enhances the ribosomal termination-reinitiation event leading to the translation of major open reading frames on the polycistronic viral RNAs. From Cauliflower mosaic virus (strain Bari 1) (CaMV).
>Addgene plasmid #141066 | pRATIO1112 | addgene full sequence | sequence record 310148 | Addgene NGS Result
TGAGACTTTTCAACAAAGGGTAATATCCGGAAACCTCCTCGGATTCCATTGCCCAGCTATCTGTCACTTT
ATTGTGAAGATAGTGGAAAAGGAAGGTGGCTCCTACAAATGCCATCATTGCGATAAAGGAAAGGCCATCG
TTGAAGATGCCTCTGCCGACAGTGGTCCCAAAGATGGACCCCCACCCACGAGGAGCATCGTGGAAAAAGA
AGACGTTCCAACCACGTCTTCAAAGCAAGTGGATTGATGTGATATCTCCACTGACGTAAGGGATGACGCA
CAATCCCACTATCCTTCGCAAGACCCTTCCTCTATATAAGGAAGTTCATTTCATTTGGAGAGAACACGGG
GGACTCTAGAATGCCAAAAAAGAAGAGAAAGGTAGAAGACCCCACTAGTACAAGTTTGTACAAAAAAGCT
GAACGAGAAACGTAAAATGATATAAATATCAATATATTAAATTAGATTTTGCATAAAAAACAGACTACAT
AATACTGTAAAACACAACATATCCAGTCACTATGGCGGCCCCTCGAGGGGCCGCATTAGGCACCCCAGGC
TTTACACTTTATGCTTCCGGCTCGTATAATGTGTGGATTTTGAGTTAGGATCCGGCGAGATTTTCAGGAG
CTAAGGAAGCTAAAATGGAGAAAAAAATCACTGGATATACCACCGTTGATATATCCCAATGGCATCGTAA
AGAACATTTTGAGGCATTTCAGTCAGTTGCTCAATGTACCTATAACCAGACCGTTCAGCTGGATATTACG
GCCTTTTTAAAGACCGTAAAGAAAAATAAGCACAAGTTTTATCCGGCCTTTATTCACATTCTTGCCCGCC
TGATGAATGCTCATCCGGAATTCCGTATGGCAATGAAAGACGGTGAGCTGGTGATATGGGATAGTGTTCA
CCCTTGTTACACCGTTTTCCATGAGCAAACTGAAACGTTTTCATCGCTCTGGAGTGAATACCACGACGAT
TTCCGGCAGTTTCTACACATATATTCGCAAGATGTGGCGTGTTACGGTGAAAACCTGGCCTATTTCCCTA
AAGGGTTTATTGAGAATATGTTTTTCGTCTCAGCCAATCCCTGGGTGAGTTTCACCAGTTTTGATTTAAA
CGTGGCCAATATGGACAACTTCTTCGCCCCCGTTTTCACCATGGGCAAATATTATACGCAAGGCGACAAG
GTGCTGATGCCGCTGGCGATTCAGGTTCATCATGCCGTCTGTGATGGCTTCCATGTCGGCAGAATGCTTA
ATGAATTACAACAGTACTGCGATGAGTGGCAGGGCGGGGCGTAAAGATCTGGATCCGGCTTACTAAAAGC
CAGATAACAGTATGCGTATTTGCGCGCTGATTTTTGCGGTATAAGAATATATACTGATATGTATACCCGA
AGTATGTCAAAAAGAGGTGTGCTATGAAGCAGCGTATTACAGTGACAGTTGACAGCGACAGCTATCAGTT
GCTCAAGGCATATATGATGTCAATATCTCCGGTCTGGTAAGCACAACCATGCAGAATGAAGCCCGTCGTC
TGCGTGCCGAACGCTGGAAAGCGGAAAATCAGGAAGGGATGGCTGAGGTCGCCCGGTTTATTGAAATGAA
CGGCTCTTTTGCTGACGAGAACAGGGACTGGTGAAATGCAGTTTAAGGTTTACACCTATAAAAGAGAGAG
CCGTTATCGTCTGTTTGTGGATGTACAGAGTGATATTATTGACACGCCCGGGCGACGGATGGTGATCCCC
CTGGCCAGTGCACGTCTGCTGTCAGATAAAGTCTCCCGTGAACTTTACCCGGTGGTGCATATCGGGGATG
AAAGCTGGCGCATGATGACCACCGATATGGCCAGTGTGCCGGTCTCCGTTATCGGGGAAGAAGTGGCTGA
TCTCAGCCACCGCGAAAATGACATCAAAAACGCCATTAACCTGATGTTCTGGGGAATATAAATGTCAGGC
TCCCTTATACACAGCCAGTCTGCAGGTCGACCATAGTGACTGGATATGTTGTGTTTTACAGTATTATGTA
GTCTGTTTTTTATGCAAAATCTAATTTAATATATTGATATTTATATCATTTTACGTTTCTCGTTCAGCTT
TCTTGTACAAAGTGGTGGGCCCAATGGTGTCCAAGGGCGAAGCTGTGATTAAAGAATTTATGCGTTTTAA
GGTCCACATGGAAGGATCCATGAATGGACATGAATTCGAAATCGAGGGGGAGGGCGAGGGCCGACCTTAT
GAGGGTACACAGACCGCGAAGCTAAAGGTAACCAAGGGAGGCCCACTACCCTTTAGTTGGGACATACTCA
GCCCGCAGTTTATGTATGGCAGTCGTGCCTTTATAAAGCACCCAGCGGATATACCAGACTACTACAAACA
GTCCTTCCCAGAGGGGTTTAAATGGGAGCGAGTGATGAACTTTGAGGACGGTGGTGCTGTGACGGTAACT
CAGGACACATCACTCGAAGACGGGACTCTTATTTACAAAGTAAAACTGAGAGGGACCAATTTTCCACCAG
ATGGCCCCGTCATGCAAAAAAAGACGATGGGTTGGGAAGCATCTACAGAACGACTCTATCCCGAGGACGG
CGTCCTCAAAGGCGACATTAAAATGGCCTTGAGGTTGAAAGACGGTGGACGTTACTTGGCGGACTTCAAA
ACAACTTATAAAGCAAAAAAGCCAGTGCAAATGCCTGGAGCGTACAATGTAGATAGAAAACTTGATATAA
CGTCACATAATGAGGACTATACCGTGGTTGAGCAATACGAGAGGTCAGAAGGACGACACAGCACCGGCGG
TATGGACGAGTTGTACAAGACGCGTCATAAGCAGAAAATCGTTGCACCAGTTAAGCAGACGTTGAACTTT
GATTTGCTTAAACTAGCAGGTGATGTTGAATCCAATCCTGGACCTGGTACCATGGTGAGCAAGGGCGAGG
AGCTGTTCACCGGGGTGGTGCCCATCCTGGTCGAGCTGGACGGCGACGTAAACGGCCACAAGTTCAGCGT
GTCCGGCGAGGGCGAGGGCGATGCCACCTACGGCAAGCTGACCCTGAAGCTGATCTGCACCACCGGCAAG
CTGCCCGTGCCCTGGCCCACCCTCGTGACCACCCTGGGCTACGGCCTGCAGTGCTTCGCCCGCTACCCCG
ACCACATGAAGCAGCACGACTTCTTCAAGTCCGCCATGCCCGAAGGCTACGTCCAGGAGCGCACCATCTT
CTTCAAGGACGACGGCAACTACAAGACCCGCGCCGAGGTGAAGTTCGAGGGCGACACCCTGGTGAACCGC
ATCGAGCTGAAGGGCATCGACTTCAAGGAGGACGGCAACATCCTGGGGCACAAGCTGGAGTACAACTACA
ACAGCCACAACGTCTATATCACCGCCGACAAGCAGAAGAACGGCATCAAGGCCAACTTCAAGATCCGCCA
CAACATCGAGGACGGCGGCGTGCAGCTCGCCGACCACTACCAGCAGAACACCCCCATCGGCGACGGCCCC
GTGCTGCTGCCCGACAACCACTACCTGAGCTACCAGTCCGCCCTGAGCAAAGACCCCAACGAGAAGCGCG
ATCACATGGTCCTGCTGGAGTTCGTGACCGCCGCCGGGATCACTCTCGGCATGGACGAGCTGTACATTGC
TGCAGCGGCCTAAGAGCTCGAATTTCCCCGATCGTTCAAACATTTGGCAATAAAGTTTCTTAAGATTGAA
TCCTGTTGCCGGTCTTGCGATGATTATCATATAATTTCTGTTGAATTACGTTAAGCATGTAATAATTAAC
ATGTAATGCATGACGTTATTTATGAGATGGGTTTTTATGATTAGAGTCCCGCAATTATACATTTAATACG
CGATAGAAAACAAAATATAGCGCGCAAACTAGGATAAATTATCGCGCGCGGTGTCATCTATGTTACTAGA
TCGGGAATTGGTTCCGGAACCAATTGGTTCCGGAACCAATTCGTAATCATGTCATAGCTGTTTCCTGTGT
GAAATTGTTATCCGCTCACAATTCCACACAACATACGAGCCGGAAGCATAAAGTGTAAAGCCTGGGGTGC
CTAATGAGTGAGCTAACTCACATTAGGCTGAATTAGGCGCGCCTATTTCTGAATTCCCGATCTAGTAACA
TAGATGACACCGCGCGCGATAATTTATCCTAGTTTGCGCGCTATATTTTGTTTTCTATCGCGTATTAAAT
GTATAATTGCGGGACTCTAATCATAAAAACCCATCTCATAAATAACGTCATGCATTACATGTTAATTATT
ACATGCTTAACGTAATTCAACAGAAATTATATGATAATCATCGCAAGACCGGCAACAGGATTCAATCTTA
AGAAACTTTATTGCCAAATGTTTGAACGATCGGGGATCATCCGGGTCTGTGGCGGGAACTCCACGAAAAT
ATCCGAACGCAGCAAGATATCGCGGTGCATCTCGGTCTTGCCTGGGCAGTCGCCGCCGACGCCGTTGATG
TGGACGCCGGGCCCGATCATATTGTCGCTCAGGATCGTGGCGTTGTGCTTGTCGGCCGTTGCTGTCGTAA
TGATATCGGCACCTTCGACCGCCTGTTCCGCAGAGATCCCGTGGGCGAAGAACTCCAGCATGAGATCCCC
GCGCTGGAGGATCATCCAGCCGGCGTCCCGGAAAACGATTCCGAAGCCCAACCTTTCATAGAAGGCGGCG
GTGGAATCGAAATCTCGTGATGGCAGGTTGGGCGTCGCTTGGTCGGTCATTTCGAACCCCAGAGTCCCGC
TCAGAAGAACTCGTCAAGAAGGCGATAGAAGGCGATGCGCTGCGAATCGGGAGCGGCGATACCGTAAAGC
ACGAGGAAGCGGTCAGCCCATTCGCCGCCAAGCTCTTCAGCAATATCACGGGTAGCCAACGCTATGTCCT
GATAGCGGTCCGCCACACCCAGCCGGCCACAGTCGATGAATCCAGAAAAGCGGCCATTTTCCACCATGAT
ATTCGGCAAGCAGGCATCGCCATGGGTCACGACGAGATCATCGCCGTCGGGCATGCGCGCCTTGAGCCTG
GCGAACAGTTCGGCTGGCGCGAGCCCCTGATGCTCTTCGTCCAGATCATCCTGATCGACAAGACCGGCTT
CCATCCGAGTACGTGCTCGCTCGATGCGATGTTTCGCTTGGTGGTCGAATGGGCAGGTAGCCGGATCAAG
CGTATGCAGCCGCCGCATTGCATCAGCCATGATGGATACTTTCTCGGCAGGAGCAAGGTGAGATGACAGG
AGATCCTGCCCCGGCACTTCGCCCAATAGCAGCCAGTCCCTTCCCGCTTCAGTGACAACGTCGAGCACAG
CTGCGCAAGGAACGCCCGTCGTGGCCAGCCACGATAGCCGCGCTGCCTCGTCCTGCAGTTCATTCAGGGC
ACCGGACAGGTCGGTCTTGACAAAAAGAACCGGGCGCCCCTGCGCTGACAGCCGGAACACGGCGGCATCA
GAGCAGCCGATTGTCTGTTGTGCCCAGTCATAGCCGAATAGCCTCTCCACCCAAGCGGCCGGAGAACCTG
CGTGCAATCCATCTTGTTCAATCATGCGAAACGATCCAGATCCGGTGCAGATTATTTGGATTGAGAGTGA
ATATGAGACTCTAATTGGATACCGAGGGGAATTTATGGAACGTCAGTGGAGCATTTTTGACAAGAAATAT
TTGCTAGCTGATAGTGACCTTAGGCGACTTTTGAACGCGCAATAATGGTTTCTGACGTATGTGCTTAGCT
CATTAAACTCCAGAAACCCGCGGCTGAGTGGCTCCTTCAACGTTGCGGTTCTGTCAGTTCCAAACGTAAA
ACGGCTTGTCCCGCGTCATCGGCGGGGGTCATAACGTGACTCCCTTAATTCTCCGCTCATGATGAATTCA
GAAATAAATTCAGCCTAATTCGGCGTTAATTCAGTACATTAAAAACGTCCGCAATGTGTTATTAAGTTGT
CTAAGCGTCAATTTGTTTACACCACAATATATCCTGCCACCAGCCAGCCAACAGCTCCCCGACCGGCAGC
TCGGCACAAAATCACCACTCGATACAGGCAGCCCATCAGTCCGGGACGGCGTCAGCGGGAGAGCCGTTGT
AAGGCGGCAGACTTTGCTCATGTTACCGATGCTATTCGGAAGAACGGCAACTAAGCTGCCGGGTTTGAAA
CACGGATGATCTCGCGGAGGGTAGCATGTTGATTGTAACGATGACAGAGCGTTGCTGCCTGTGATCAATT
CGGGCACGAACCCAGTGGACATAAGCCTGTTCGGTTCGTAAGCTGTAATGCAAGTAGCGTATGCGCTCAC
GCAACTGGTCCAGAACCTTGACCGAACGCAGCGGTGGTAACGGCGCAGTGGCGGTTTTCATGGCTTGTTA
TGACTGTTTTTTTGGGGTACAGTCTATGCCTCGGGCATCCAAGCAGCAAGCGCGTTACGCCGTGGGTCGA
TGTTTGATGTTATGGAGCAGCAACGATGTTACGCAGCAGGGCAGTCGCCCTAAAACAAAGTTAAACATCA
TGGGGGAAGCGGTGATCGCCGAAGTATCGACTCAACTATCAGAGGTAGTTGGCGTCATCGAGCGCCATCT
CGAACCGACGTTGCTGGCCGTACATTTGTACGGCTCCGCAGTGGATGGCGGCCTGAAGCCACACAGTGAT
ATTGATTTGCTGGTTACGGTGACCGTAAGGCTTGATGAAACAACGCGGCGAGCTTTGATCAACGACCTTT
TGGAAACTTCGGCTTCCCCTGGAGAGAGCGAGATTCTCCGCGCTGTAGAAGTCACCATTGTTGTGCACGA
CGACATCATTCCGTGGCGTTATCCAGCTAAGCGCGAACTGCAATTTGGAGAATGGCAGCGCAATGACATT
CTTGCAGGTATCTTCGAGCCAGCCACGATCGACATTGATCTGGCTATCTTGCTGACAAAAGCAAGAGAAC
ATAGCGTTGCCTTGGTAGGTCCAGCGGCGGAGGAACTCTTTGATCCGGTTCCTGAACAGGATCTATTTGA
GGCGCTAAATGAAACCTTAACGCTATGGAACTCGCCGCCCGACTGGGCTGGCGATGAGCGAAATGTAGTG
CTTACGTTGTCCCGCATTTGGTACAGCGCAGTAACCGGCAAAATCGCGCCGAAGGATGTCGCTGCCGACT
GGGCAATGGAGCGCCTGCCGGCCCAGTATCAGCCCGTCATACTTGAAGCTAGACAGGCTTATCTTGGACA
AGAAGAAGATCGCTTGGCCTCGCGCGCAGATCAGTTGGAAGAATTTGTCCACTACGTGAAAGGCGAGATC
ACCAAGGTAGTCGGCAAATAATGTCTAGCTAGAAATTCGTTCAAGCCGACGCCGCTTCGCGGCGCGGCTT
AACTCAAGCGTTAGATGCACTAAGCACATAATTGCTCACAGCCAAACTATCAGGTCAAGTCTGCTTTTAT
TATTTTTAAGCGTGCATAATAAGCCCTACACAAATTGGGAGATATATCATGCATGACCAAAATCCCTTAA
CGTGAGTTTTCGTTCCACTGAGCGTCAGACCCCGTAGAAAAGATCAAAGGATCTTCTTGAGATCCTTTTT
TTCTGCGCGTAATCTGCTGCTTGCAAACAAAAAAACCACCGCTACCAGCGGTGGTTTGTTTGCCGGATCA
AGAGCTACCAACTCTTTTTCCGAAGGTAACTGGCTTCAGCAGAGCGCAGATACCAAATACTGTCCTTCTA
GTGTAGCCGTAGTTAGGCCACCACTTCAAGAACTCTGTAGCACCGCCTACATACCTCGCTCTGCTAATCC
TGTTACCAGTGGCTGCTGCCAGTGGCGATAAGTCGTGTCTTACCGGGTTGGACTCAAGACGATAGTTACC
GGATAAGGCGCAGCGGTCGGGCTGAACGGGGGGTTCGTGCACACAGCCCAGCTTGGAGCGAACGACCTAC
ACCGAACTGAGATACCTACAGCGTGAGCTATGAGAAAGCGCCACGCTTCCCGAAGGGAGAAAGGCGGACA
GGTATCCGGTAAGCGGCAGGGTCGGAACAGGAGAGCGCACGAGGGAGCTTCCAGGGGGAAACGCCTGGTA
TCTTTATAGTCCTGTCGGGTTTCGCCACCTCTGACTTGAGCGTCGATTTTTGTGATGCTCGTCAGGGGGG
CGGAGCCTATGGAAAAACGCCAGCAACGCGGCCTTTTTACGGTTCCTGGCCTTTTGCTGGCCTTTTGCTC
ACATGTTCTTTCCTGCGTTATCCCCTGATTCTGTGGATAACCGTATTACCGCCTTTGAGTGAGCTGATAC
CGCTCGCCGCAGCCGAACGACCGAGCGCAGCGAGTCAGTGAGCGAGGAAGCGGAAGAGCGCCTGATGCGG
TATTTTCTCCTTACGCATCTGTGCGGTATTTCACACCGCATATGGTGCACTCTCAGTACAATCTGCTCTG
ATGCCGCATAGTTAAGCCAGTATACACTCCGCTATCGCTACGTGACTGGGTCATGGCTGCGCCCCGACAC
CCGCCAACACCCGCTGACGCGCCCTGACGGGCTTGTCTGCTCCCGGCATCCGCTTACAGACAAGCTGTGA
CCGTCTCCGGGAGCTGCATGTGTCAGAGGTTTTCACCGTCATCACCGAAACGCGCGAGGCAGGGTGCCTT
GATGTGGGCGCCGGCGGTCGAGTGGCGACGGCGCGGCTTGTCCGCGCCCTGGTAGATTGCCTGGCCGTAG
GCCAGCCATTTTTGAGCGGCCAGCGGCCGCGATAGGCCGACGCGAAGCGGCGGGGCGTAGGGAGCGCAGC
GACCGAAGGGTAGGCGCTTTTTGCAGCTCTTCGGCTGTGCGCTGGCCAGACAGTTATGCACAGGCCAGGC
GGGTTTTAAGAGTTTTAATAAGTTTTAAAGAGTTTTAGGCGGAAAAATCGCCTTTTTTCTCTTTTATATC
AGTCACTTACATGTGTGACCGGTTCCCAATGTACGGCTTTGGGTTCCCAATGTACGGGTTCCGGTTCCCA
ATGTACGGCTTTGGGTTCCCAATGTACGTGCTATCCACAGGAAAGAGACCTTTTCGACCTTTTTCCCCTG
CTAGGGCAATTTGCCCTAGCATCTGCTCCGTACATTAGGAACCGGCGGATGCTTCGCCCTCGATCAGGTT
GCGGTAGCGCATGACTAGGATCGGGCCAGCCTGCCCCGCCTCCTCCTTCAAATCGTACTCCGGCAGGTCA
TTTGACCCGATCAGCTTGCGCACGGTGAAACAGAACTTCTTGAACTCTCCGGCGCTGCCACTGCGTTCGT
AGATCGTCTTGAACAACCATCTGGCTTCTGCCTTGCCTGCGGCGCGGCGTGCCAGGCGGTAGAGAAAACG
GCCGATGCCGGGATCGATCAAAAAGTAATCGGGGTGAACCGTCAGCACGTCCGGGTTCTTGCCTTCTGTG
ATCTCGCGGTACATCCAATCAGCTAGCTCGATCTCGATGTACTCCGGCCGCCCGGTTTCGCTCTTTACGA
TCTTGTAGCGGCTAATCAAGGCTTCACCCTCGGATACCGTCACCAGGCGGCCGTTCTTGGCCTTCTTCGT
ACGCTGCATGGCAACGTGCGTGGTGTTTAACCGAATGCAGGTTTCTACCAGGTCGTCTTTCTGCTTTCCG
CCATCGGCTCGCCGGCAGAACTTGAGTACGTCCGCAACGTGTGGACGGAACACGCGGCCGGGCTTGTCTC
CCTTCCCTTCCCGGTATCGGTTCATGGATTCGGTTAGATGGGAAACCGCCATCAGTACCAGGTCGTAATC
CCACACACTGGCCATGCCGGCCGGCCCTGCGGAAACCTCTACGTGCCCGTCTGGAAGCTCGTAGCGGATC
ACCTCGCCAGCTCGTCGGTCACGCTTCGACAGACGGAAAACGGCCACGTCCATGATGCTGCGACTATCGC
GGGTGCCCACGTCATAGAGCATCGGAACGAAAAAATCTGGTTGCTCGTCGCCCTTGGGCGGCTTCCTAAT
CGACGGCGCACCGGCTGCCGGCGGTTGCCGGGATTCTTTGCGGATTCGATCAGCGGCCGCTTGCCACGAT
TCACCGGGGCGTGCTTCTGCCTCGATGCGTTGCCGCTGGGCGGCCTGCGCGGCCTTCAACTTCTCCACCA
GGTCATCACCCAGCGCCGCGCCGATTTGTACCGGGCCGGATGGTTTGCGACCGCTCACGCCGATTCCTCG
GGCTTGGGGGTTCCAGTGCCATTGCAGGGCCGGCAGACAACCCAGCCGCTTACGCCTGGCCAACCGCCCG
TTCCTCCACACATGGGGCATTCCACGGCGTCGGTGCCTGGTTGTTCTTGATTTTCCATGCCGCCTCCTTT
AGCCGCTAAAATTCATCTACTCATTTATTCATTTGCTCATTTACTCTGGTAGCTGCGCGATGTATTCAGA
TAGCAGCTCGGTAATGGTCTTGCCTTGGCGTACCGCGTACATCTTCAGCTTGGTGTGATCCTCCGCCGGC
AACTGAAAGTTGACCCGCTTCATGGCTGGCGTGTCTGCCAGGCTGGCCAACGTTGCAGCCTTGCTGCTGC
GTGCGCTCGGACGGCCGGCACTTAGCGTGTTTGTGCTTTTGCTCATTTTCTCTTTACCTCATTAACTCAA
ATGAGTTTTGATTTAATTTCAGCGGCCAGCGCCTGGACCTCGCGGGCAGCGTCGCCCTCGGGTTCTGATT
CAAGAACGGTTGTGCCGGCGGCGGCAGTGCCTGGGTAGCTCACGCGCTGCGTGATACGGGACTCAAGAAT
GGGCAGCTCGTACCCGGCCAGCGCCTCGGCAACCTCACCGCCGATGCGCGTGCCTTTGATCGCCCGCGAC
ACGACAAAGGCCGCTTGTAGCCTTCCATCCGTGACCTCAATGCGCTGCTTAACCAGCTCCACCAGGTCGG
CGGTGGCCCATATGTCGTAAGGGCTTGGCTGCACCGGAATCAGCACGAAGTCGGCTGCCTTGATCGCGGA
CACAGCCAAGTCCGCCGCCTGGGGCGCTCCGTCGATCACTACGAAGTCGCGCCGGCCGATGGCCTTCACG
TCGCGGTCAATCGTCGGGCGGTCGATGCCGACAACGGTTAGCGGTTGATCTTCCCGCACGGCCGCCCAAT
CGCGGGCACTGCCCTGGGGATCGGAATCGACTAACAGAACATCGGCCCCGGCGAGTTGCAGGGCGCGGGC
TAGATGGGTTGCGATGGTCGTCTTGCCTGACCCGCCTTTCTGGTTAAGTACAGCGATAACCTTCATGCGT
TCCCCTTGCGTATTTGTTTATTTACTCATCGCATCATATACGCAGCGACCGCATGACGCAAGCTGTTTTA
CTCAAATACACATCACCTTTTTAGACGGCGGCGCTCGGTTTCTTCAGCGGCCAAGCTGGCCGGCCAGGCC
GCCAGCTTGGCATCAGACAAACCGGCCAGGATTTCATGCAGCCGCACGGTTGAGACGTGCGCGGGCGGCT
CGAACACGTACCCGGCCGCGATCATCTCCGCCTCGATCTCTTCGGTAATGAAAAACGGTTCGTCCTGGCC
GTCCTGGTGCGGTTTCATGCTTGTTCCTCTTGGCGTTCATTCTCGGCGGCCGCCAGGGCGTCGGCCTCGG
TCAATGCGTCCTCACGGAAGGCACCGCGCCGCCTGGCCTCGGTGGGCGTCACTTCCTCGCTGCGCTCAAG
TGCGCGGTACAGGGTCGAGCGATGCACGCCAAGCAGTGCAGCCGCCTCTTTCACGGTGCGGCCTTCCTGG
TCGATCAGCTCGCGGGCGTGCGCGATCTGTGCCGGGGTGAGGGTAGGGCGGGGGCCAAACTTCACGCCTC
GGGCCTTGGCGGCCTCGCGCCCGCTCCGGGTGCGGTCGATGATTAGGGAACGCTCGAACTCGGCAATGCC
GGCGAACACGGTCAACACCATGCGGCCGGCCGGCGTGGTGGTGTCGGCCCACGGCTCTGCCAGGCTACGC
AGGCCCGCGCCGGCCTCCTGGATGCGCTCGGCAATGTCCAGTAGGTCGCGGGTGCTGCGGGCCAGGCGGT
CTAGCCTGGTCACTGTCACAACGTCGCCAGGGCGTAGGTGGTCAAGCATCCTGGCCAGCTCCGGGCGGTC
GCGCCTGGTGCCGGTGATCTTCTCGGAAAACAGCTTGGTGCAGCCGGCCGCGTGCAGTTCGGCCCGTTGG
TTGGTCAAGTCCTGGTCGTCGGTGCTGACGCGGGCATAGCCCAGCAGGCCAGCGGCGGCGCTCTTGTTCA
TGGCGTAATGTCTCCGGTTCTAGTCGCAAGTATTCTACTTTATGCGACTAAAACACGCGACAAGAAAACG
CCAGGAAAAGGGCAGGGCGGCAGCCTGTCGCGTAACTTAGGACTTGTGCGACATGTCGTTTTCAGAAGAC
GGCTGCACTGAACGTCAGAAGCCGACTGCACTATAGCAGCGGAGGGGTTGGATCAAAGTACTTTGATCCC
GAGGGGAACCCTGTGGTTGGCATGCACATACAAATGGACGAACGGATAAACCTTTTCACGCCCTTTTAAA
TATCCGATTATTCTAATAAACGCTCTTTTCTCTTAGGTTTACCCGCCAATATATCCTGTCAAACACTGAT
AGTTTAAACTGAAGGCGGGAAACGACAATCTGATCCAAGCTCAAGCTGCTCTAGCATTCGCCATTCAGGC
TGCGCAACTGTTGGGAAGGGCGATCGGTGCGGGCCTCTTCGCTATTACGCCAGCTGGCGAAAGGGGGATG
TGCTGCAAGGCGATTAAGTTGGGTAACGCCAGGGTTTTCCCAGTCACGACGTTGTAAAACGACGGCCAGT
GCCAAGCTTGCATGCCTGCAGGTCCCCAGATTAGCCTTTTCAATTTCAGAAAGAATGCTAACCCACAGAT
GGTTAGAGAGGCTTACGCAGCAGGTCTCATCAAGACGATCTACCCGAGCAATAATCTCCAGGAAATCAAA
TACCTTCCCAAGAAGGTTAAAGATGCAGTCAAAAGATTCAGGACTAACTGCATCAAGAACACAGAGAAAG
ATATATTTCTCAAGATCAGAAGTACTATTCCAGTATGGACGATTCAAGGCTTGCTTCACAAACCAAGGCA
AGTAATAGAGATTGGAGTCTCTAAAAAGGTAGTTCCCACTGAATCAAAGGCCATGGAGTCAAAGATTCAA
ATAGAGGACCTAACAGAACTCGCCGTAAAGACTGGCGAACAGTTCATACAGAGTCTCTTACGACTCAATG
ACAAGAAGAAAATCTTCGTCAACATGGTGGAGCACGACACACTTGTCTACTCCAAAAATATCAAAGATAC
AGTCTCAGAAGACCAAAGGGCAAT
